Addgene plasmid #130018: pRDAX-539 C-Tag Venus210[2] L32 Itgb1 mCherry
Purpose: PPI (BiFC/TriFC) assay vector
Depositing lab: Gary Lewin. Depositing organization: Max-Delbrueck-Centrum fuer Molekulare Medizin (MDC).
Backbone
  Vector backbone: custom built
  Vector type: Mammalian Expression
Growth in bacteria
  Bacterial resistance: Ampicillin, 100 μg/mL
  Growth temperature: 37°C
  Growth strain: DH5alpha
  Copy number: High Copy
Gene/Insert
  Gene/Insert name: Itgb1
  Species: M. musculus (mouse)
  Entrez Gene: Itgb1 (a.k.a. 4633401G24Rik, CD29, Fnrb, Gm9863, gpIIa)
  Cloning method: Restriction Enzyme; 5′ cloning site unknown (unknown if destroyed); 3′ cloning site unknown (unknown if destroyed)
Terms and licenses: Academic/Nonprofit Terms; Industry Terms: Not Available to Industry
How to cite: pRDAX-539 C-Tag Venus210[2] L32 Itgb1 mCherry was a gift from Gary Lewin (Addgene plasmid # 130018 ; http://n2t.net/addgene:130018 ; RRID:Addgene_130018)
