[The description below was written by a language model from this plasmid's Addgene catalogue record and pLannotate feature annotations shown in this document.]
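Description:
pRDAX-539 C-Tag Venus210[2] L32 Itgb1 mCherry is a custom-built mammalian expression plasmid of about 8.45 kb, designed as a component of bimolecular or trimolecular fluorescence complementation (BiFC/TriFC) assays for protein–protein interactions. It is maintained in E. coli through a high-copy ColE1/pUC-type origin and selected with ampicillin via the β-lactamase gene and its native promoter.

The expression unit is driven by the human CMV immediate early enhancer and promoter, followed by a chimeric β-globin/immunoglobulin intron that promotes efficient processing of the transcript. The first open reading frame encodes mouse integrin β1 (Itgb1). After a gap of roughly 100 nt, which the plasmid name suggests is a linker (L32), comes a short Aequorea GFP-family fragment. The annotation software labels this fragment as Sapphire, but its small size and position fit the C-terminal Venus piece implied by "C-Tag Venus210[2]", i.e. a split at around residue 210, fused to the C-terminus of Itgb1. On its own this fragment would be non-fluorescent. Signal is expected only when a partner protein carrying the complementary Venus portion is brought close enough for the fluorophore to reassemble.

Downstream, an EMCV IRES directs translation of mCherry from the same transcript, giving a constitutive red marker to identify transfected cells and normalise the complementation signal. The transcript ends with a second copy of the chimeric intron, a WPRE to enhance expression, and a bGH polyadenylation signal. A β-globin fragment and a rabbit β-globin poly(A) signal lie further downstream. The cloning sites used for the insert are not recorded.
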