Features (pLannotate 1.2.2; 17 found; start..end, strand, type, name):
    154..531     +  enhancer       CMV enhancer: human cytomegalovirus immediate early enhancer
    533..732     +  promoter       CMV promoter: human cytomegalovirus (CMV) immediate early promoter
    871..1003    +  intron         chimeric intron: chimera between introns from human β-globin and immunoglobulin heavy chain genes
   1024..3417    +  CDS            Itgb1 (sequence withheld): ITB1_MOUSE - Experimental evidence at protein level: Swiss-Prot protein existence level 1. [Isoform 2]: Isoform 2 displaces isoform 1 in striated muscles. From Mus musculus (Mouse).
   3514..3600    +  CDS            Sapphire (fragment): Sapphire is a basic (constitutively fluorescent) long stokes shift fluorescent protein published in 1998, derived from Aequorea victoria. It is reported to be a rapidly-maturing weak dimer with low acid sensitivity.
   3617..4203    +  misc_feature   IRES2: internal ribosome entry site (IRES) of the encephalomyocarditis virus (EMCV)
   4204..4911    +  CDS            mCherry: mCherry is a basic (constitutively fluorescent) red fluorescent protein published in 2004, derived from Discosoma sp.. It is reported to be a very rapidly-maturing monomer with low acid sensitivity.
   4960..5092    +  intron         chimeric intron: chimera between introns from human β-globin and immunoglobulin heavy chain genes
   5101..5689    +  misc_feature   WPRE: woodchuck hepatitis virus posttranscriptional regulatory element
   5693..5709    +  misc_feature   MCS (fragment): pUC18/19 multiple cloning site
   5722..5833    +  polyA_signal   bGH poly(A) signal: bovine growth hormone polyadenylation signal
   5929..5947    -  promoter       T3 promoter: promoter for bacteriophage T3 RNA polymerase
   6006..6080    +  CDS            HBB (fragment): HBB_PONPY - Experimental evidence at transcript level: Swiss-Prot protein existence level 2. Involved in oxygen transport from the lung to the various peripheral tissues. From Pongo pygmaeus (Bornean orangutan).
   6151..6206    +  polyA_signal   β-globin poly(A) signal: rabbit β-globin polyadenylation signal (Gil and Proudfoot, 1987)
   6585..7173    -  rep_origin     ori: high-copy-number ColE1/pMB1/pBR322/pUC origin of replication
   7344..8204    -  CDS            AmpR: β-lactamase; bla; confers resistance to ampicillin, carbenicillin, and related antibiotics
   8205..8309    -  promoter       AmpR promoter: bla
>Addgene plasmid #130018 | pRDAX-539 C-Tag Venus210[2] L32 Itgb1 mCherry | addgene full sequence | sequence record 270541 | Addgene NGS Result
CCTGCCTCCAGGCCTCAATATTGGCCATTAGCCATATTATTCATTGGTTATATAGCATAAATCAATATTG
GCTATTGGCCATTGCATACGTTGTATCTATATCATAATATGTACATTTATATTGGCTCATGTCCAATATG
ACCGCCATGTTGGCATTGATTATTGACTAGTTATTAATAGTAATCAATTACGGGGTCATTAGTTCATAGC
CCATATATGGAGTTCCGCGTTACATAACTTACGGTAAATGGCCCGCCTGGCTGACCGCCCAACGACCCCC
GCCCATTGACGTCAATAATGACGTATGTTCCCATAGTAACGCCAATAGGGACTTTCCATTGACGTCAATG
GGTGGAGTATTTACGGTAAACTGCCCACTTGGCAGTACATCAAGTGTATCATATGCCAAGTCCGCCCCCT
ATTGACGTCAATGACGGTAAATGGCCCGCCTGGCATTATGCCCAGTACATGACCTTACGGGACTTTCCTA
CTTGGCAGTACATCTACGTATTAGTCATCGCTATTACCATGGTGATGCGGTTTTGGCAGTACACCAATGG
GCGTGGATAGCGGTTTGACTCACGGGGATTTCCAAGTCTCCACCCCATTGACGTCAATGGGAGTTTGTTT
TGGCACCAAAATCAACGGGACTTTCCAAAATGTCGTAATAACCCCGCCCCGTTGACGCAAATGGGCGGTA
GGCGTGTACGGTGGGAGGTCTATATAAGCAGAGCTCGTTTAGTGAACCGTCAGATCACTAGAAGCTTTAT
TGCGGTAGTTTATCACAGTTAAATTGCTAACGCAGTCAGTGCTTCTGACACAACAGTCTCGAACTTAAGC
TGCAGAAGTTGGTCGTGAGGCACTGGGCAGGTAAGTATCAAGGTTACAAGACAGGTTTAAGGAGACCAAT
AGAAACTGGGCTTGTCGAGACAGAGAAGACTCTTGCGTTTCTGATAGGCACCTATTGGTCTTACTGACAT
CCACTTTGCCTTTCTCTCCACAGGTGTCCACTCCCAGGCCACC
[2394 nt withheld, positions 1024-3417]
GACGTGGGTGGCGGAGGGAGCGAAGGCGGCGGATCCGGAGGGCCTGGCTCTGGCGGAGAGGGGAGCGCTG
GAGGCGGGTCAGCCGGTGGTGGCAGTGATCCCAATGAGAAGAGGGACCATATGGTACTGCTCGAATTCGT
GACTGCAGCAGGCATTACCCTTGGGATGGATGAACTTTATAAGTAAGAATTCAGATCCGCCCCTCTCCCT
CCCCCCCCCCTAACGTTACTGGCCGAAGCCGCTTGGAATAAGGCCGGTGTGCGTTTGTCTATATGTTATT
TTCCACCATATTGCCGTCTTTTGGCAATGTGAGGGCCCGGAAACCTGGCCCTGTCTTCTTGACGAGCATT
CCTAGGGGTCTTTCCCCTCTCGCCAAAGGAATGCAAGGTCTGTTGAATGTCGTGAAGGAAGCAGTTCCTC
TGGTAGCTTCTTGAAGACAAACAACGTCTGTAGCGACCCTTTGCAGGCAGCGGAACCCCCCACCTGGCGA
CAGGTGCCTCTGCGGCCAAAAGCCACGTGTATAAGATACACCTGCAAAGGCGGCACAACCCCAGTGCCAC
GTTGTGAGTTGGATAGTTGTGGAAAGAGTCAAATGGCTCTCCTCAAGCGTATTCAACAAGGGGCTGAAGG
ATGCCCAGAAGGTACCCCATTGTATGGGATCTGATCTGGGGCCTCGGTACACATGCTTTACATGTGTTTA
GTCGAGGTTAAAAAAACGTCTAGGCCCCCCGAACCACGGGGACGTGGTTTTCCTTTGAAAAACACGATGA
TAATATGGCCACAACCATGGTGAGCAAGGGCGAGGAGGATAACATGGCCATCATCAAGGAGTTCATGCGC
TTCAAGGTGCACATGGAGGGCTCCGTGAACGGCCACGAGTTCGAGATCGAGGGCGAGGGCGAGGGCCGCC
CCTACGAGGGCACCCAGACCGCCAAGCTGAAGGTGACCAAGGGTGGCCCCCTGCCCTTCGCCTGGGACAT
CCTGTCCCCTCAGTTCATGTACGGCTCCAAGGCCTACGTGAAGCACCCCGCCGACATCCCCGACTACTTG
AAGCTGTCCTTCCCCGAGGGCTTCAAGTGGGAGCGCGTGATGAACTTCGAGGACGGCGGCGTGGTGACCG
TGACCCAGGACTCCTCCCTGCAGGACGGCGAGTTCATCTACAAGGTGAAGCTGCGCGGCACCAACTTCCC
CTCCGACGGCCCCGTAATGCAGAAGAAGACCATGGGCTGGGAGGCCTCCTCCGAGCGGATGTACCCCGAG
GACGGCGCCCTGAAGGGCGAGATCAAGCAGAGGCTGAAGCTGAAGGACGGCGGCCACTACGACGCTGAGG
TCAAGACCACCTACAAGGCCAAGAAGCCCGTGCAGCTGCCCGGCGCCTACAACGTCAACATCAAGTTGGA
CATCACCTCCCACAACGAGGACTACACCATCGTGGAACAGTACGAACGCGCCGAGGGCCGCCACTCCACC
GGCGGCATGGACGAGCTGTACAAGTAAACCGGTGCTCGAGGTACCGATGAATAGCTAAGGTCGAGGCCGC
AGGTAAGTATCAAGGTTACAAGACAGGTTTAAGGAGACCAATAGAAACTGGGCTTGTCGAGACAGAGAAG
ACTCTTGCGTTTCTGATAGGCACCTATTGGTCTTACTGACATCCACTTTGCCTTTCTCTCCACAGGTGTC
GACAATCAACCTCTGGATTACAAAATTTGTGAAAGATTGACTGGTATTCTTAACTATGTTGCTCCTTTTA
CGCTATGTGGATACGCTGCTTTAATGCCTTTGTATCATGCTATTGCTTCCCGTATGGCTTTCATTTTCTC
CTCCTTGTATAAATCCTGGTTGCTGTCTCTTTATGAGGAGTTGTGGCCCGTTGTCAGGCAACGTGGCGTG
GTGTGCACTGTGTTTGCTGACGCAACCCCCACTGGTTGGGGCATTGCCACCACCTGTCAGCTCCTTTCCG
GGACTTTCGCTTTCCCCCTCCCTATTGCCACGGCGGAACTCATCGCCGCCTGCCTTGCCCGCTGCTGGAC
AGGGGCTCGGCTGTTGGGCACTGACAATTCCGTGGTGTTGTCGGGGAAGCTGACGTCCTTTCCATGGCTG
CTCGCCTGTGTTGCCACCTGGATTCTGCGCGGGACGTCCTTCTGCTACGTCCCTTCGGCCCTCAATCCAG
CGGACCTTCCTTCCCGCGGCCTGCTGCCGGCTCTGCGGCCTCTTCCGCGTCTTCGCCTTCGCCCTCAGAC
GAGTCGGATCTCCCTTTGGGCCGCCTCCCCGCCTGGAATTCGAGCTCGGTACGATCAGCCTCGACTGTGC
CTTCTAGTTGCCAGCCATCTGTTGTTTGCCCCTCCCCCGTGCCTTCCTTGACCCTGGAAGGTGCCACTCC
CACTGTCCTTTCCTAATAAAATGAGGAAATTGCATCGCATTGTCTGAGTAGGTGTCATTCTATTCTGGGG
GGTGGGGTGGGGCAGGACAGCAAGGGGGAGGATTGGGAAGACAATAGCCCAGCTTTTGTTCCCTTTAGTG
AGGGTTAATTGCGCGCTTGGCGTAATCATGGTCATAGCTGTTTCCTGTGTGAAATTGTTATCCGCTAATT
CACTCCTCAGGTGCAGGCTGCCTATCAGAAGGTGGTGGCTGGTGTGGCCAATGCCCTGGCTCACAAATAC
CACTGAGATCTTTTTCCCTCTGCCAAAAATTATGGGGACATCATGAAGCCCCTTGAGCATCTGACTTCTG
GCTAATAAAGGAAATTTATTTTCATTGCAATAGTGTGTTGGAATTTTTTGTGTCTCTCACTCGGAAGGAC
ATATGGGAGGGCAAATCATTTAAAACATCAGAATGAGTATTTGGTTTAGAGTTTGGCAACATATGCCCAT
ATGCTGGCTGCCATGAACAAAGGTTGGCTATAAAGAGGTCATCAGTATATGAAACAGCCCCCTGCTGTCC
ATTCCTTATTCCATAGAAAAGCCTTGACTTGAGGTTAGATTTTTTTTATATTTTGTTTTGTGTTATTTTT
TTCTTTAACATCCCTAAAATTTTCCTTACATGTTTTACTAGCCAGATTTTTCCTCCTCTCCTGACTACTC
CCAGTCATAGCTGTCCCTCTTCTCTTATGGAGATCGGCCGGCCGCCGGCGTCGACGCGCGCGGCCGCGGC
GCGCCGTTGCTGGCGTTTTTCCATAGGCTCCGCCCCCCTGACGAGCATCACAAAAATCGACGCTCAAGTC
AGAGGTGGCGAAACCCGACAGGACTATAAAGATACCAGGCGTTTCCCCCTGGAAGCTCCCTCGTGCGCTC
TCCTGTTCCGACCCTGCCGCTTACCGGATACCTGTCCGCCTTTCTCCCTTCGGGAAGCGTGGCGCTTTCT
CATAGCTCACGCTGTAGGTATCTCAGTTCGGTGTAGGTCGTTCGCTCCAAGCTGGGCTGTGTGCACGAAC
CCCCCGTTCAGCCCGACCGCTGCGCCTTATCCGGTAACTATCGTCTTGAGTCCAACCCGGTAAGACACGA
CTTATCGCCACTGGCAGCAGCCACTGGTAACAGGATTAGCAGAGCGAGGTATGTAGGCGGTGCTACAGAG
TTCTTGAAGTGGTGGCCTAACTACGGCTACACTAGAAGAACAGTATTTGGTATCTGCGCTCTGCTGAAGC
CAGTTACCTTCGGAAAAAGAGTTGGTAGCTCTTGATCCGGCAAACAAACCACCGCTGGTAGCGGTGGTTT
TTTTGTTTGCAAGCAGCAGATTACGCGCAGAAAAAAAGGATCTCAAGAAGATCCTTTGATCTTTTCTACG
GGGTCTGACGCTCAGTGGAACGAAAACTCACGTTAAGGGATTTTGGTCATGAGATTATCAAAAAGGATCT
TCACCTAGATCCTTTTAAATTAAAAATGAAGTTTTAAATCAATCTAAAGTATATATGAGTAAACTTGGTC
TGACAGTTACCAATGCTTAATCAGTGAGGCACCTATCTCAGCGATCTGTCTATTTCGTTCATCCATAGTT
GCCTGACTCCCCGTCGTGTAGATAACTACGATACGGGAGGGCTTACCATCTGGCCCCAGTGCTGCAATGA
TACCGCGAGACCCACGCTCACCGGCTCCAGATTTATCAGCAATAAACCAGCCAGCCGGAAGGGCCGAGCG
CAGAAGTGGTCCTGCAACTTTATCCGCCTCCATCCAGTCTATTAATTGTTGCCGGGAAGCTAGAGTAAGT
AGTTCGCCAGTTAATAGTTTGCGCAACGTTGTTGCCATTGCTACAGGCATCGTGGTGTCACGCTCGTCGT
TTGGTATGGCTTCATTCAGCTCCGGTTCCCAACGATCAAGGCGAGTTACATGATCCCCCATGTTGTGCAA
AAAAGCGGTTAGCTCCTTCGGTCCTCCGATCGTTGTCAGAAGTAAGTTGGCCGCAGTGTTATCACTCATG
GTTATGGCAGCACTGCATAATTCTCTTACTGTCATGCCATCCGTAAGATGCTTTTCTGTGACTGGTGAGT
ACTCAACCAAGTCATTCTGAGAATAGTGTATGCGGCGACCGAGTTGCTCTTGCCCGGCGTCAATACGGGA
TAATACCGCGCCACATAGCAGAACTTTAAAAGTGCTCATCATTGGAAAACGTTCTTCGGGGCGAAAACTC
TCAAGGATCTTACCGCTGTTGAGATCCAGTTCGATGTAACCCACTCGTGCACCCAACTGATCTTCAGCAT
CTTTTACTTTCACCAGCGTTTCTGGGTGAGCAAAAACAGGAAGGCAAAATGCCGCAAAAAAGGGAATAAG
GGCGACACGGAAATGTTGAATACTCATACTCTTCCTTTTTCAATATTATTGAAGCATTTATCAGGGTTAT
TGTCTCATGAGCGGATACATATTTGAATGTATTTAGAAAAATAAACAAATAGGGGTTCCGCGCACATTTC
CCCGAAAAGTGCCACCTGACGTCTAAGAAACCATTATTATCATGACATTAACCTATAAAAATAGGCGTAT
CACGAGGCCCTTTCGTCTACGCGCGCGCCGGCGGCGCGCCGTCGACGGCCGGCCGCGGCCGCG
